Addgene plasmid #148339: pAc5.1B-lambdaN-HA-DmeIF4E-N110EH111E-siRNAres_AB
Purpose: Insect Expression of DmeIF4E-N110EH111E-siRNAres
Depositing lab: Elisa Izaurralde. Depositing organization: Max Planck Institute for Developmental Biology. Publication: Mextli proteins use both canonical bipartite and novel tripartite binding modes to form eIF4E complexes that display differential sensitivity to 4E-BP regulation. Peter D, Weber R, Kone C, Chung MY, Ebertsch L, Truffault V, Weichenrieder O, Igreja C, Izaurralde E. Genes Dev. 2015 Sep 1;29(17):1835-49. doi: 10.1101/gad.269068.115. Epub 2015 Aug 20. PubMed 26294658.
Backbone
  Vector backbone: Unknown
  Vector type: Insect Expression
Growth in bacteria
  Bacterial resistance: Ampicillin, 100 μg/mL
  Growth temperature: 37°C
  Growth strain: DH5alpha
  Copy number: Low Copy
Gene/Insert
  Gene/Insert name: DmeIF4E-N110EH111E-siRNAres
  Species: D. melanogaster (fly)
  Cloning method: Unknown
Terms and licenses: Academic/Nonprofit Terms; Industry Terms: Not Available to Industry
Depositor comments: ORF extracted from NCBI: NM_168333.1. Plasmids from this collection were made available to the research community and donated after the lab closed. Please note that the sequence provided by the depositing laboratory may be theoretical/predicted or based on Sanger sequencing results. There may be discrepancies between sequencing results obtained by Addgene and the depositor sequence. If an Addgene verified sequence is not available, please contact before placing your order to request that our lab fully sequence the plasmid.
How to cite: pAc5.1B-lambdaN-HA-DmeIF4E-N110EH111E-siRNAres_AB was a gift from Elisa Izaurralde (Addgene plasmid # 148339 ; http://n2t.net/addgene:148339 ; RRID:Addgene_148339)
