[The description below was written by a language model from this plasmid's Addgene catalogue record and pLannotate feature annotations shown in this document.]
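Description:
pAc5.1B-lambdaN-HA-DmeIF4E-N110EH111E-siRNAres_AB is a 6.2 kb plasmid for expressing a mutant form of Drosophila melanogaster eIF4E, the cap-binding translation initiation factor, in insect cells. The catalogue lists the backbone as unknown, but the name and the annotated features point to a pAc5.1B-type vector. A long Drosophila actin 5C (Ac5) promoter provides strong constitutive transcription in fly cell lines, and an SV40 polyadenylation signal lies downstream of the coding region. In bacteria the plasmid replicates from a ColE1/pUC-type origin and is selected with ampicillin through the AmpR (β-lactamase) gene and its own promoter. The record lists it as low copy even though the origin is annotated as high-copy. Short fragments annotated as tetracycline-resistance and SV40 large T antigen sequence appear to be non-functional backbone remnants. No insect-cell selection marker is annotated.

The open reading frame starts with a short fragment of the bacteriophage lambda N protein, which is the peptide that binds boxB RNA hairpins. This is followed by a single-repeat-sized HA epitope and then the eIF4E1 coding sequence. As the name indicates, the insert carries N110E and H111E substitutions and is siRNA-resistant, presumably through silent changes that let the transgene escape knockdown of the endogenous transcript. A vector-encoded V5 tag lies downstream, but the record does not show whether it is in frame or preceded by a stop codon.

The lambdaN-HA design suits tethering to boxB reporter mRNAs and HA-based detection or immunoprecipitation, and the RNAi-resistant mutant suits complementation experiments. The associated study examined how Mextli and 4E-BP proteins bind eIF4E, so the mutations were probably made to probe those binding surfaces, though the record does not describe their effect.
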