Features (pLannotate 1.2.2; 11 found; start..end, strand, type, name):
     56..2568    +  promoter       Ac5 promoter: Drosophila melanogaster actin 5C promoter
   2588..2653    +  CDS            N (fragment): REGN_LAMBD - Experimental evidence at protein level: Swiss-Prot protein existence level 1. Plays a role as a transcriptional antitermination factor that allows the virus to initiate its lytic phase. Activates expression of the delayed viral early genes by modifying host RNA polymerase (RNAP) into a form that is resistant to termination signals. This antitermination function requires the host NusA protein which serves to stabilize the interaction between antitermination protein N and host RNA polymerase. From Escherichia phage lambda (Bacteriophage lambda).
   2678..2704    +  CDS            3xHA (fragment): three tandem HA epitope tags
   2744..3466    +  CDS            eIF4E1 (fragment): IF4E_DROME - Also known as eIF-4E From Drosophila melanogaster (Fruit fly).
   3506..3547    +  CDS            V5 tag: epitope tag from simian virus 5
   3647..3781    -  polyA_signal   SV40 poly(A) signal: SV40 polyadenylation signal
   3804..3888    -  CDS            large T antigen (fragment): large T antigen from SV40 (simian virus 40)
   3889..4359    +  CDS            TcR (fragment): tetracycline efflux protein; tet; confers resistance to tetracycline
   4403..4991    -  rep_origin     ori: high-copy-number ColE1/pMB1/pBR322/pUC origin of replication
   5162..6022    -  CDS            AmpR: β-lactamase; bla; confers resistance to ampicillin, carbenicillin, and related antibiotics
   6023..6127    -  promoter       AmpR promoter: bla
>Addgene plasmid #148339 | pAc5.1B-lambdaN-HA-DmeIF4E-N110EH111E-siRNAres_AB | depositor full sequence | sequence record 290787 | Full Sequence
CTTCAAGGAATTAATTCTATATTCTAAAAACACAAATGATACTTCTAAAAAAAATCATGAATGGCATCAA
CTCTGAATCAAATCTTTGCAGATGCACCTACTTCTCATTTCCACTGTCACATCATTTTTCCAGATCTCGC
TGCCTGTTATGTGGCCCACAAACCAAGACACGTTTTATGGCCATTAAAGCTGGCTGATCGTCGCCAAACA
CCAAATACATATCAATATGTACATTCGAGAAAGAAGCGATCAAAGAAGCGTCTTCGGGCGAGTAGGAGAA
TGCGGAGGAGAAGGAGAACGAGCTGATCTAGTATCTCTCCACAATCCAATGCCAACTGACCAACTGGCCA
TATTCGGAGCAATTTGAAGCCAATTTCCATCGCCTGGCGATCGCTCCATTCTTGGCTATATGTTTTTCAC
CGTTCCCGGGGCCATTTTCAAAGACTCGTCGGTAAGATAAGATTGTGTCACTCGCTGTCTCTCTTCATTT
GTCGAAGAATGCTGAGGAATTTCGCGATGACGTCGGCGAGTATTTTGAAGAATGAGAATAATTTGTATTT
ATACGAAAATCAGTTAGTGGAATTTTCTACAAAAACATGTTATCTATAGATAATTTTGTTGCAAAATATG
TTGACTATGACAAAGATTGTATGTATATACCTTTAATGTATTCTCATTTTCTTATGTATTTATAATGGCA
ATGATGATACTGATGATATTTTAAGATGATGCCAGACCACAGGCTGATTTCTGCGTCTTTTGCCGAACGC
AGTGCATGTGCGGTTGTTGTTTTTTGGAATAGTTTCAATTTTCGGACTGTCCGCTTTGATTTCAGTTTCT
TGGCTTATTCAAAAAGCAAAGTAAAGCCAAAAAAGCGAGATGGCAATACCAAATGCGGCAAAACGGTAGT
GGAAGGAAAGGGGTGCGGGGCAGCGGAAGGAAGGGTGGGGCGGGGCGTGGCGGGGTCTGTGGCTGGGCGC
GACGTCACCGACGTTGGAGCCACTCCTTTGACCATGTGTGCGTGTGTGTATTATTCGTGTCTCGCCACTC
GCCGGTTGTTTTTTTCTTTTTATCTCGCTCTCTCTAGCGCCATCTCGTACGCATGCTCAACGCACCGCAT
GTTGCCGTGTCCTTTATGCGTCATTTTGGCTCGAAATAGGCAATTATTTAAACAAAGATTAGTCAACGAA
AACGCTAAAATAAATAAGTCTACAATATGGTTACTTATTGCCATGTGTGTGCAGCCAACGATAGCAACAA
AAGCAACAACACAGTGGCTTTCCCTCTTTCACTTTTTGTTTGCAAGCGCGTGCGAGCAAGACGGCACGAC
CGGCAAACGCAATTACGCTGACAAAGAGCAGACGAAGTTTTGGCCGAAAAACATCAAGGCGCCTGATACG
AATGCATTTGCAATAACAATTGCGATATTTAATATTGTTTATGAAGCTGTTTGACTTCAAAACACACAAA
AAAAAAAATAAAACAAATTATTTGAAAGAGAATTAGGAATCGGACAGCTTATCGTTACGGGCTAACAGCA
CACCGAGACGAAATAGCTTACCTGACGTCACAGCCTCTGGAAGAACTGCCGCCAAGCAGAGAGAGAGAGA
AAAAGAGGGAGAGCAGCTTAGACCGCATGTGCTTGTGTGTGAGGCGTCTCTCTCTTCGTCTCCTGTTTGC
GCAAACGCATAGACTGCACTGAGAAAATCGATTACCTATTTTTTATGAATGAATATTTGCACTATTACTA
TTCAAAACTATTAAGATAGCAATCACATTCAATAGCCAAATACTATACCACCTGAGCGATGCAACGAAAT
GATCAATTTGAGCAAAAATGCTGCATATTTAGGACGGCATCATTATAGAAATGCTTCTTGCTGTGTACTT
TTCTCTCGTCTGGCAGCTGTTTCGCCGTTATTGTTAAAACCGGCTTAAGTTAGGTGTGTTTTCTACGACT
AGTGATGCCCCTACTAGAAGATGTGTGTTGCACAAATGTCCCTGAATAACCAATTTGAAGTGCAGATAGC
AGTAAACGTAAGCTAATATGAATATTATTTAACTGTAATGTTTTAATATCGCTGGACATTACTAATAAAC
CCACTATAAACACATGTACATATGTATGTTTTGGCATACAATGAGTAGTTGGGGAAAAAATGTGTAAAAG
CACCGTGACCATCACAGCATAAAGATAACCAGCTGAAGTATCGAATATGAGTAACCCCCAAATTGAATCA
CATGCCGCAACTGATAGGACCCATGGAAGTACACTCTTCATGGCGATATACAAGACACACACAAGCACGA
ACACCCAGTTGCGGAGGAAATTCTCCGTAAATGAAAACCCAATCGGCGAACAATTCATACCCATATATGG
TAAAAGTTTTGAACGCGACTTGAGAGCGGAGAGCATTGCGGCTGATAAGGTTTTAGCGCTAAGCGGGCTT
TATAAAACGGGCTGCGGGACCAGTTTTCATATCACTACCGTTTGAGTTCTTGTGCTGTGTGGATACTCCT
CCCGACACAAAGCCGCTCCATCAGCCAGCAGTCGTCTAATCCAGAGACCCCGGATCGGGGTACCAACATG
GACGCACAAACACGACGACGTGAGCGTCGCGCTGAGAAACAAGCTCAATGGAAAGCTGCAAACGGTGGAT
CTCCTCCACATATGGCTTACCCATACGATGTTCCAGATTACGCTCCTCCAAGCTTGAATTCTATGGTAGT
GTTGGAGACGGAGAAGACCAGCGCCCCCAGCACCGAGCAGGGTCGTCCGGAACCACCAACTTCGGCTGCA
GCGCCCGCCGAGGCTAAGGATGTCAAGCCCAAGGAGGACCCACAGGAGACTGGTGAACCAGCAGGCAACA
CTGCAACCACTACTGCTCCTGCCGGCGACGATGCTGTGCGCACCGAGCATTTATACAAACACCCGCTCAT
GAATGTCTGGACGCTGTGGTACCTTGAAAACGATCGGTCCAAGTCCTGGGAGGACATGCAAAACGAGATC
ACCAGCTTCGATACCGTCGAGGACTTCTGGAGCCTATACGAAGAAATCAAGCCCCCATCAGAGATCAAGC
TGGGTAGTGACTACTCGCTATTCAAGAAGAACATTCGTCCCATGTGGGAGGATGCAGCCAACAAACAGGG
CGGTCGTTGGGTAATTACCCTTAACAAAAGCTCCAAGACCGATCTGGATAACCTATGGCTCGATGTGCTG
CTCTGCCTGATTGGTGAGGCCTTCGATCACTCCGATCAGATCTGCGGCGCTGTTATAAACATTCGAGGGA
AAAGTAATAAAATCTCCATCTGGACTGCCGACGGAAACAACGAGGAAGCTGCCCTTGAGATTGGTCACAA
GCTGCGCGATGCCTTGCGTCTGGGACGCAACAACTCGCTGCAGTATCAGTTGCACAAGGACACGATGGTC
AAGCAGGGCTCCAACGTGAAATCGATCTACACTTTGTAGGGCGGCCGCTCGAGTCTAGAGGGCCCGCGGT
TCGAAGGTAAGCCTATCCCTAACCCTCTCCTCGGTCTCGATTCTACGCGTACCGGTCATCATCACCATCA
CCATTGAGTTTAAACCCGCTGATCAGCCTCGACTGTGCCTTCTAAGGCCTGAGCTCGCTGATCAGCCTCG
ATCGAGGATCCAGACATGATAAGATACATTGATGAGTTTGGACAAACCACAACTAGAATGCAGTGAAAAA
AATGCTTTATTTGTGAAATTTGTGATGCTATTGCTTTATTTGTAACCATTATAAGCTGCAATAAACAAGT
TAACAACAACAATTGCATTCATTTTATGTTTCAGGTTCAGGGGGAGGTGTGGGAGGTTTTTTAAAGCAAG
TAAAACCTCTACAAATGTGGTATGGCTGATTATGATCAGTCGACCGATGCCCTTGAGAGCCTTCAACCCA
GTCAGCTCCTTCCGGTGGGCGCGGGGCATGACTATCGTCGCCGCACTTATGACTGTCTTCTTTATCATGC
AACTCGTAGGACAGGTGCCGGCAGCGCTCTGGGTCATTTTCGGCGAGGACCGCTTTCGCTGGAGCGCGAC
GATGATCGGCCTGTCGCTTGCGGTATTCGGAATCTTGCACGCCCTCGCTCAAGCCTTCGTCACTGGTCCC
GCCACCAAACGTTTCGGCGAGAAGCAGGCCATTATCGCCGGCATGGCGGCCGACGCGCTGGGCTACGTCT
TGCTGGCGTTCGCGACGCGAGGCTGGATGGCCTTCCCCATTATGATTCTTCTCGCTTCCGGCGGCATCGG
GATGCCCGCGTTGCAGGCCATGCTGTCCAGGCAGGTAGATGACGACCATCAGGGACAGCTTCAAGGATCG
CTCGCGGCTCTTACCAGCCAGCAAAAGGCCAGGAACCGTAAAAAGGCCGCGTTGCTGGCGTTTTTCCATA
GGCTCCGCCCCCCTGACGAGCATCACAAAAATCGACGCTCAAGTCAGAGGTGGCGAAACCCGACAGGACT
ATAAAGATACCAGGCGTTTCCCCCTGGAAGCTCCCTCGTGCGCTCTCCTGTTCCGACCCTGCCGCTTACC
GGATACCTGTCCGCCTTTCTCCCTTCGGGAAGCGTGGCGCTTTCTCAATGCTCACGCTGTAGGTATCTCA
GTTCGGTGTAGGTCGTTCGCTCCAAGCTGGGCTGTGTGCACGAACCCCCCGTTCAGCCCGACCGCTGCGC
CTTATCCGGTAACTATCGTCTTGAGTCCAACCCGGTAAGACACGACTTATCGCCACTGGCAGCAGCCACT
GGTAACAGGATTAGCAGAGCGAGGTATGTAGGCGGTGCTACAGAGTTCTTGAAGTGGTGGCCTAACTACG
GCTACACTAGAAGGACAGTATTTGGTATCTGCGCTCTGCTGAAGCCAGTTACCTTCGGAAAAAGAGTTGG
TAGCTCTTGATCCGGCAAACAAACCACCGCTGGTAGCGGTGGTTTTTTTGTTTGCAAGCAGCAGATTACG
CGCAGAAAAAAAGGATCTCAAGAAGATCCTTTGATCTTTTCTACGGGGTCTGACGCTCAGTGGAACGAAA
ACTCACGTTAAGGGATTTTGGTCATGAGATTATCAAAAAGGATCTTCACCTAGATCCTTTTAAATTAAAA
ATGAAGTTTTAAATCAATCTAAAGTATATATGAGTAAACTTGGTCTGACAGTTACCAATGCTTAATCAGT
GAGGCACCTATCTCAGCGATCTGTCTATTTCGTTCATCCATAGTTGCCTGACTCCCCGTCGTGTAGATAA
CTACGATACGGGAGGGCTTACCATCTGGCCCCAGTGCTGCAATGATACCGCGAGACCCACGCTCACCGGC
TCCAGATTTATCAGCAATAAACCAGCCAGCCGGAAGGGCCGAGCGCAGAAGTGGTCCTGCAACTTTATCC
GCCTCCATCCAGTCTATTAATTGTTGCCGGGAAGCTAGAGTAAGTAGTTCGCCAGTTAATAGTTTGCGCA
ACGTTGTTGCCATTGCTGCAGGCATCGTGGTGTCACGCTCGTCGTTTGGTATGGCTTCATTCAGCTCCGG
TTCCCAACGATCAAGGCGAGTTACATGATCCCCCATGTTGTGCAAAAAAGCGGTTAGCTCCTTCGGTCCT
CCGATCGTTGTCAGAAGTAAGTTGGCCGCAGTGTTATCACTCATGGTTATGGCAGCACTGCATAATTCTC
TTACTGTCATGCCATCCGTAAGATGCTTTTCTGTGACTGGTGAGTACTCAACCAAGTCATTCTGAGAATA
GTGTATGCGGCGACCGAGTTGCTCTTGCCCGGCGTCAACACGGGATAATACCGCGCCACATAGCAGAACT
TTAAAAGTGCTCATCATTGGAAAACGTTCTTCGGGGCGAAAACTCTCAAGGATCTTACCGCTGTTGAGAT
CCAGTTCGATGTAACCCACTCGTGCACCCAACTGATCTTCAGCATCTTTTACTTTCACCAGCGTTTCTGG
GTGAGCAAAAACAGGAAGGCAAAATGCCGCAAAAAAGGGAATAAGGGCGACACGGAAATGTTGAATACTC
ATACTCTTCCTTTTTCAATATTATTGAAGCATTTATCAGGGTTATTGTCTCATGAGCGGATACATATTTG
AATGTATTTAGAAAAATAAACAAATAGGGGTTCCGCGCACATTTCCCCGAAAAGTGCCACCTGACGTCTA
AGAAACCATTATTATCATGACATTAACCTATAAAAATAGGCGTATCACGAGGCCCTTTCGT
